>Addgene plasmid #118594 | pHR-human U6-sgRNA-EF1Alpha-puro-T2A-BFP | addgene full sequence | sequence record 229694 | Addgene NGS Result
GTATCTGCTCCCTGCTTGTGTGTTGGAGGTCGCTGAGTAGTGCGCGAGCAAAATTTAAGCTACAACAAGG
CAAGGCTTGACCGACAATTGCATGAAGAATCTGCTTAGGGTTAGGCGTTTTGCGCTGCTTCGCGATGTAC
GGGCCAGATATACGCGTTGACATTGATTATTGACTAGTTATTAATAGTAATCAATTACGGGGTCATTAGT
TCATAGCCCATATATGGAGTTCCGCGTTACATAACTTACGGTAAATGGCCCGCCTGGCTGACCGCCCAAC
GACCCCCGCCCATTGACGTCAATAATGACGTATGTTCCCATAGTAACGCCAATAGGGACTTTCCATTGAC
GTCAATGGGTGGAGTATTTACGGTAAACTGCCCACTTGGCAGTACATCAAGTGTATCATATGCCAAGTAC
GCCCCCTATTGACGTCAATGACGGTAAATGGCCCGCCTGGCATTATGCCCAGTACATGACCTTATGGGAC
TTTCCTACTTGGCAGTACATCTACGTATTAGTCATCGCTATTACCATGGTGATGCGGTTTTGGCAGTACA
TCAATGGGCGTGGATAGCGGTTTGACTCACGGGGATTTCCAAGTCTCCACCCCATTGACGTCAATGGGAG
TTTGTTTTGGCACCAAAATCAACGGGACTTTCCAAAATGTCGTAACAACTCCGCCCCATTGACGCAAATG
GGCGGTAGGCGTGTACGGTGGGAGGTCTATATAAGCAGCGCGTTTTGCCTGTACTGGGTCTCTCTGGTTA
GACCAGATCTGAGCCTGGGAGCTCTCTGGCTAACTAGGGAACCCACTGCTTAAGCCTCAATAAAGCTTGC
CTTGAGTGCTTCAAGTAGTGTGTGCCCGTCTGTTGTGTGACTCTGGTAACTAGAGATCCCTCAGACCCTT
TTAGTCAGTGTGGAAAATCTCTAGCAGTGGCGCCCGAACAGGGACTTGAAAGCGAAAGGGAAACCAGAGG
AGCTCTCTCGACGCAGGACTCGGCTTGCTGAAGCGCGCACGGCAAGAGGCGAGGGGCGGCGACTGGTGAG
TACGCCAAAAATTTTGACTAGCGGAGGCTAGAAGGAGAGAGATGGGTGCGAGAGCGTCAGTATTAAGCGG
GGGAGAATTAGATCGCGATGGGAAAAAATTCGGTTAAGGCCAGGGGGAAAGAAAAAATATAAATTAAAAC
ATATAGTATGGGCAAGCAGGGAGCTAGAACGATTCGCAGTTAATCCTGGCCTGTTAGAAACATCAGAAGG
CTGTAGACAAATACTGGGACAGCTACAACCATCCCTTCAGACAGGATCAGAAGAACTTAGATCATTATAT
AATACAGTAGCAACCCTCTATTGTGTGCATCAAAGGATAGAGATAAAAGACACCAAGGAAGCTTTAGACA
AGATAGAGGAAGAGCAAAACAAAAGTAAGACCACCGCACAGCAAGCGGCCGGCCGCTGATCTTCAGACCT
GGAGGAGGAGATATGAGGGACAATTGGAGAAGTGAATTATATAAATATAAAGTAGTAAAAATTGAACCAT
TAGGAGTAGCACCCACCAAGGCAAAGAGAAGAGTGGTGCAGAGAGAAAAAAGAGCAGTGGGAATAGGAGC
TTTGTTCCTTGGGTTCTTGGGAGCAGCAGGAAGCACTATGGGCGCAGCGTCAATGACGCTGACGGTACAG
GCCAGACAATTATTGTCTGGTATAGTGCAGCAGCAGAACAATTTGCTGAGGGCTATTGAGGCGCAACAGC
ATCTGTTGCAACTCACAGTCTGGGGCATCAAGCAGCTCCAGGCAAGAATCCTGGCTGTGGAAAGATACCT
AAAGGATCAACAGCTCCTGGGGATTTGGGGTTGCTCTGGAAAACTCATTTGCACCACTGCTGTGCCTTGG
AATGCTAGTTGGAGTAATAAATCTCTGGAACAGATTTGGAATCACACGACCTGGATGGAGTGGGACAGAG
AAATTAACAATTACACAAGCTTAATACACTCCTTAATTGAAGAATCGCAAAACCAGCAAGAAAAGAATGA
ACAAGAATTATTGGAATTAGATAAATGGGCAAGTTTGTGGAATTGGTTTAACATAACAAATTGGCTGTGG
TATATAAAATTATTCATAATGATAGTAGGAGGCTTGGTAGGTTTAAGAATAGTTTTTGCTGTACTTTCTA
TAGTGAATAGAGTTAGGCAGGGATATTCACCATTATCGTTTCAGACCCACCTCCCAACCCCGAGGGGACC
CGACAGGCCCGAAGGAATAGAAGAAGAAGGTGGAGAGAGAGACAGAGACAGATCCATTCGATTAGTGAAC
GGATCGGCACTGCGTGCGCCAATTCTGCAGACAAATGGCAGTATTCATCCACAATTTTAAAAGAAAAGGG
GGGATTGGGGGGTACAGTGCAGGGGAAAGAATAGTAGACATAATAGCAACAGACATACAAACTAAAGAAT
TACAAAAACAAATTACAAAAATTCAAAATTTTCGGGTTTATTACAGGGACAGCAGAGATCCAGTTTGGTT
AGTACCGGGCCCGCTCTAGAGCCTTTTGCTCATTAATTAAGGTACCGAGGGCCTATTTCCCATGATTCCT
TCATATTTGCATATACGATACAAGGCTGTTAGAGAGATAATTAGAATTAATTTGACTGTAAACACAAAGA
TATTAGTACAAAATACGTGACGTAGAAAGTAATAATTTCTTGGGTAGTTTGCAGTTTTAAAATTATGTTT
TAAAATGGACTATCATATGCTTACCGTAACTTGAAAGTATTTCGATTTCTTGGCTTTATATATCTTGTGG
AAAGCCAGAAACATGGGCCTGGCACATGGCTCCCGGTTTTAGAGCTAGAAATAGCAAGTTAAAATAAGGC
TAGTCCGTTATCAACTTGAAAAAGTGGCACCGAGTCGGTGCTTTTTTTGAATTCGCTAGCCTAGAGGTAC
CTCGAGTACTAGGATCCATTAGGCGGCCGCGTGGATAACCGTATTACCGCCATGCATGTGCCCGTCAGTG
GGCAGAGCGCACATCGCCCACAGTCCCCGAGAAGTTGGGGGGAGGGGTCGGCAATTGAACCGGTGCCTAG
AGAAGGTGGCGCGGGGTAAACTGGGAAAGTGATGTCGTGTACTGGCTCCGCCTTTTTCCCGAGGGTGGGG
GAGAACCGTATATAAGTGCAGTAGTCGCCGTGAACGTTCTTTTTCGCAACGGGTTTGCCGCCAGAACACA
GGTAAGTGCCGTGTGTGGTTCCCGCGGGCCTGGCCTCTTTACGGGTTATGGCCCTTGCGTGCCTTGAATT
ACTTCCACCTGGCTGCAGTACGTGATTCTTGATCCCGAGCTTCGGGTTGGAAGTGGGTGGGAGAGTTCGA
GGCCTTGCGCTTAAGGAGCCCCTTCGCCTCGTGCTTGAGTTGAGGCCTGGCCTGGGCGCTGGGGCCGCCG
CGTGCGAATCTGGTGGCACCTTCGCGCCTGTCTCGCTGCTTTCGATAAGTCTCTAGCCATTTAAAATTTT
TGATGACCTGCTGCGACGCTTTTTTTCTGGCAAGATAGTCTTGTAAATGCGGGCCAAGATCTGCACACTG
GTATTTCGGTTTTTGGGGCCGCGGGCGGCGACGGGGCCCGTGCGTCCCAGCGCACATGTTCGGCGAGGCG
GGGCCTGCGAGCGCGGCCACCGAGAATCGGACGGGGGTAGTCTCAAGCTGGCCGGCCTGCTCTGGTGCCT
GGCCTCGCGCCGCCGTGTATCGCCCCGCCCTGGGCGGCAAGGCTGGCCCGGTCGGCACCAGTTGCGTGAG
CGGAAAGATGGCCGCTTCCCGGCCCTGCTGCAGGGAGCTCAAAATGGAGGACGCGGCGCTCGGGAGAGCG
GGCGGGTGAGTCACCCACACAAAGGAAAAGGGCCTTTCCGTCCTCAGCCGTCGCTTCATGTGACTCCACG
GAGTACCGGGCGCCGTCCAGGCACCTCGATTAGTTCTCGCGCTTTTGGAGTACGTCGTCTTTAGGTTGGG
GGGAGGGGTTTTATGCGATGGAGTTTCCCCACACTGAGTGGGTGGAGACTGAAGTTAGGCCAGCTTGGCA
CTTGATGTAATTCTCCTTGGAATTTGCCCTTTTTGAGTTTGGATCTTGGTTCATTCTCAAGCCTCAGACA
GTGGTTCAAAGTTTTTTTCTTCCATTTCAGGTGTCGTGAGCTAGCCCACCATGACCGAGTACAAGCCCAC
GGTGCGCCTCGCCACCCGCGACGACGTCCCCCGGGCCGTACGCACCCTCGCCGCCGCGTTCGCCGACTAC
CCCGCCACGCGCCACACCGTCGACCCGGACCGCCACATCGAGCGGGTCACCGAGCTGCAAGAACTCTTCC
TCACGCGCGTCGGGCTCGACATCGGCAAGGTGTGGGTCGCGGACGACGGCGCCGCGGTGGCGGTCTGGAC
CACGCCGGAGAGCGTCGAAGCGGGGGCGGTGTTCGCCGAGATCGGCCCGCGCATGGCCGAGTTGAGCGGT
TCCCGGCTGGCCGCGCAGCAACAGATGGAAGGCCTCCTGGCGCCGCACCGGCCCAAGGAGCCCGCGTGGT
TCCTGGCCACCGTCGGCGTCTCGCCCGACCACCAGGGCAAGGGTCTGGGCAGCGCCGTCGTGCTCCCCGG
AGTGGAGGCGGCCGAGCGCGCCGGGGTGCCCGCCTTCCTGGAGACCTCCGCGCCCCGCAACCTCCCCTTC
TACGAGCGGCTCGGCTTCACCGTCACCGCCGACGTCGAGGTGCCCGAAGGACCGCGCACCTGGTGCATGA
CCCGCAAGCCCGGTGCCGGATCGGGAGAGGGCAGAGGAAGTCTGCTAACATGCGGTGACGTCGAGGAGAA
TCCTGGCCCACCGGTCGCCACCAGCGAGCTGATTAAGGAGAACATGCACATGAAGCTGTACATGGAGGGC
ACCGTGGACAACCATCACTTCAAGTGCACATCCGAGGGCGAAGGCAAGCCCTACGAGGGCACCCAGACCA
TGAGAATCAAGGTGGTCGAGGGCGGCCCTCTCCCCTTCGCCTTCGACATCCTGGCTACTAGCTTCCTCTA
CGGCAGCAAGACCTTCATCAACCACACCCAGGGCATCCCCGACTTCTTCAAGCAGTCCTTCCCTGAGGGC
TTCACATGGGAGAGAGTCACCACATACGAAGACGGGGGCGTGCTGACCGCTACCCAGGACACCAGCCTCC
AGGACGGCTGCCTCATCTACAACGTCAAGATCAGAGGGGTGAACTTCACATCCAACGGCCCTGTGATGCA
GAAGAAAACACTCGGCTGGGAGGCCTTCACCGAGACGCTGTACCCCGCTGACGGCGGCCTGGAAGGCAGA
AACGACATGGCCCTGAAGCTCGTGGGCGGGAGCCATCTGATCGCAAACATCAAGACCACATATAGATCCA
AGAAACCCGCTAAGAACCTCAAGATGCCTGGCGTCTACTATGTGGACTACAGACTGGAAAGAATCAAGGA
GGCCAACAACGAGACCTACGTCGAGCAGCACGAGGTGGCAGTGGCCAGATACTGCGACCTCCCTAGCAAA
CTGGGGCACAAGCTTAATTAAGAATTCGTCGAGGGACCTAATAACTTCGTATAGCATACATTATACGAAG
TTATACATGTTTAAGGGTTCCGGTTCCACTAGGTACAATTCGATATCAAGCTTATCGATAATCAACCTCT
GGATTACAAAATTTGTGAAAGATTGACTGGTATTCTTAACTATGTTGCTCCTTTTACGCTATGTGGATAC
GCTGCTTTAATGCCTTTGTATCATGCTATTGCTTCCCGTATGGCTTTCATTTTCTCCTCCTTGTATAAAT
CCTGGTTGCTGTCTCTTTATGAGGAGTTGTGGCCCGTTGTCAGGCAACGTGGCGTGGTGTGCACTGTGTT
TGCTGACGCAACCCCCACTGGTTGGGGCATTGCCACCACCTGTCAGCTCCTTTCCGGGACTTTCGCTTTC
CCCCTCCCTATTGCCACGGCGGAACTCATCGCCGCCTGCCTTGCCCGCTGCTGGACAGGGGCTCGGCTGT
TGGGCACTGACAATTCCGTGGTGTTGTCGGGGAAATCATCGTCCTTTCCTTGGCTGCTCGCCTGTGTTGC
CACCTGGATTCTGCGCGGGACGTCCTTCTGCTACGTCCCTTCGGCCCTCAATCCAGCGGACCTTCCTTCC
CGCGGCCTGCTGCCGGCTCTGCGGCCTCTTCCGCGTCTTCGCCTTCGCCCTCAGACGAGTCGGATCTCCC
TTTGGGCCGCCTCCCCGCATCGATACCGTCGACCTCGATCGAGACCTAGAAAAACATGGAGCAATCACAA
GTAGCAATACAGCAGCTACCAATGCTGATTGTGCCTGGCTAGAAGCACAAGAGGAGGAGGAGGTGGGTTT
TCCAGTCACACCTCAGGTACCTTTAAGACCAATGACTTACAAGGCAGCTGTAGATCTTAGCCACTTTTTA
AAAGAAAAGGGGGGACTGGAAGGGCTAATTCACTCCCAACGAAGACAAGATATCCTTGATCTGTGGATCT
ACCACACACAAGGCTACTTCCCTGATTGGCAGAACTACACACCAGGGCCAGGGATCAGATATCCACTGAC
CTTTGGATGGTGCTACAAGCTAGTACCAGTTGAGCAAGAGAAGGTAGAAGAAGCCAATGAAGGAGAGAAC
ACCCGCTTGTTACACCCTGTGAGCCTGCATGGGATGGATGACCCGGAGAGAGAAGTATTAGAGTGGAGGT
TTGACAGCCGCCTAGCATTTCATCACATGGCCCGAGAGCTGCATCCGGACTGTACTGGGTCTCTCTGGTT
AGACCAGATCTGAGCCTGGGAGCTCTCTGGCTAACTAGGGAACCCACTGCTTAAGCCTCAATAAAGCTTG
CCTTGAGTGCTTCAAGTAGTGTGTGCCCGTCTGTTGTGTGACTCTGGTAACTAGAGATCCCTCAGACCCT
TTTAGTCAGTGTGGAAAATCTCTAGCAGCATGTGAGCAAAAGGCCAGCAAAAGGCCAGGAACCGTAAAAA
GGCCGCGTTGCTGGCGTTTTTCCATAGGCTCCGCCCCCCTGACGAGCATCACAAAAATCGACGCTCAAGT
CAGAGGTGGCGAAACCCGACAGGACTATAAAGATACCAGGCGTTTCCCCCTGGAAGCTCCCTCGTGCGCT
CTCCTGTTCCGACCCTGCCGCTTACCGGATACCTGTCCGCCTTTCTCCCTTCGGGAAGCGTGGCGCTTTC
TCATAGCTCACGCTGTAGGTATCTCAGTTCGGTGTAGGTCGTTCGCTCCAAGCTGGGCTGTGTGCACGAA
CCCCCCGTTCAGCCCGACCGCTGCGCCTTATCCGGTAACTATCGTCTTGAGTCCAACCCGGTAAGACACG
ACTTATCGCCACTGGCAGCAGCCACTGGTAACAGGATTAGCAGAGCGAGGTATGTAGGCGGTGCTACAGA
GTTCTTGAAGTGGTGGCCTAACTACGGCTACACTAGAAGAACAGTATTTGGTATCTGCGCTCTGCTGAAG
CCAGTTACCTTCGGAAAAAGAGTTGGTAGCTCTTGATCCGGCAAACAAACCACCGCTGGTAGCGGTGGTT
TTTTTGTTTGCAAGCAGCAGATTACGCGCAGAAAAAAAGGATCTCAAGAAGATCCTTTGATCTTTTCTAC
GGGGTCTGACGCTCAGTGGAACGAAAACTCACGTTAAGGGATTTTGGTCATGAGATTATCAAAAAGGATC
TTCACCTAGATCCTTTTAAATTAAAAATGAAGTTTTAAATCAATCTAAAGTATATATGAGTAAACTTGGT
CTGACAGTTACCAATGCTTAATCAGTGAGGCACCTATCTCAGCGATCTGTCTATTTCGTTCATCCATAGT
TGCCTGACTCCCCGTCGTGTAGATAACTACGATACGGGAGGGCTTACCATCTGGCCCCAGTGCTGCAATG
ATACCGCGAGACCCACGCTCACCGGCTCCAGATTTATCAGCAATAAACCAGCCAGCCGGAAGGGCCGAGC
GCAGAAGTGGTCCTGCAACTTTATCCGCCTCCATCCAGTCTATTAATTGTTGCCGGGAAGCTAGAGTAAG
TAGTTCGCCAGTTAATAGTTTGCGCAACGTTGTTGCCATTGCTACAGGCATCGTGGTGTCACGCTCGTCG
TTTGGTATGGCTTCATTCAGCTCCGGTTCCCAACGATCAAGGCGAGTTACATGATCCCCCATGTTGTGCA
AAAAAGCGGTTAGCTCCTTCGGTCCTCCGATCGTTGTCAGAAGTAAGTTGGCCGCAGTGTTATCACTCAT
GGTTATGGCAGCACTGCATAATTCTCTTACTGTCATGCCATCCGTAAGATGCTTTTCTGTGACTGGTGAG
TACTCAACCAAGTCATTCTGAGAATAGTGTATGCGGCGACCGAGTTGCTCTTGCCCGGCGTCAATACGGG
ATAATACCGCGCCACATAGCAGAACTTTAAAAGTGCTCATCATTGGAAAACGTTCTTCGGGGCGAAAACT
CTCAAGGATCTTACCGCTGTTGAGATCCAGTTCGATGTAACCCACTCGTGCACCCAACTGATCTTCAGCA
TCTTTTACTTTCACCAGCGTTTCTGGGTGAGCAAAAACAGGAAGGCAAAATGCCGCAAAAAAGGGAATAA
GGGCGACACGGAAATGTTGAATACTCATACTCTTCCTTTTTCAATATTATTGAAGCATTTATCAGGGTTA
TTGTCTCATGAGCGGATACATATTTGAATGTATTTAGAAAAATAAACAAATAGGGGTTCCGCGCACATTT
CCCCGAAAAGTGCCACCTGACGTCGACGGATCGGGAGATCTCCCGATCCCCTATGGTGCACTCTCAGTAC
AATCTGCTCTGATGCCGCATAGTTAAGCCA
Features (pLannotate 1.2.2; 23 found; start..end, strand, type, name):
    159..538     +  enhancer       CMV enhancer: human cytomegalovirus immediate early enhancer
    539..738     +  promoter       CMV promoter: human cytomegalovirus (CMV) immediate early promoter
    756..936     +  LTR            5' LTR (truncated): truncated 5' long terminal repeat (LTR) from HIV-1
    983..1108    +  misc_feature   HIV-1 Ψ: packaging signal of human immunodeficiency virus type 1
   1092..1430    +  CDS            HIV-1 gag (fragment): gag protein from human immunodeficiency virus 1; gag
   1605..1838    +  misc_feature   RRE: The Rev response element (RRE) of HIV-1 allows for Rev-dependent mRNA export from the nucleus to the cytoplasm.
   2215..2315    +  CDS            Rev (fragment): human immunodeficiency virus 1 (HIV-1) Rev protein; rev; enhances nuclear export of unspliced and incompletely spliced viral mRNAs
   2365..2482    +  misc_feature   cPPT/CTS: central polypurine tract and central termination sequence of HIV-1
   2567..2804    +  promoter       U6 promoter: RNA polymerase III promoter for human U6 snRNA
   2836..2911    +  misc_RNA       gRNA scaffold: guide RNA scaffold for the Streptococcus pyogenes CRISPR/Cas9 system
   2998..4169    +  promoter       EF-1α promoter: strong constitutive promoter for human elongation factor EF-1α
   4181..4777    +  CDS            PuroR: puromycin N-acetyltransferase; pac from Streptomyces alboniger; confers resistance to puromycin
   4853..5551    +  CDS            TagBFP: monomeric blue fluorescent protein mammalian codon-optimized
   5571..5604    +  protein_bind   loxP: Cre-mediated recombination occurs in the 8-bp core sequence (GCATACAT). Cre recombinase
   5637..5660    +  misc_feature   MCS (fragment): pBluescript multiple cloning site
   5660..6248    +  misc_feature   WPRE: woodchuck hepatitis virus posttranscriptional regulatory element
   6249..6268    +  misc_feature   MCS (fragment): pBluescript multiple cloning site
   6270..6770    +  CDS            nef (fragment): NEF_HV1LA - Experimental evidence at protein level: Swiss-Prot protein existence level 1. Extracellular Nef protein targets CD4(+) T-lymphocytes for apoptosis by interacting with CXCR4 surface receptors. From Human immunodeficiency virus type 1 group M subtype B (isolate Lai) (HIV-1).
   6777..6957    +  LTR            5' LTR (truncated): truncated 5' long terminal repeat (LTR) from HIV-1
   7019..7607    -  rep_origin     ori: high-copy-number ColE1/pMB1/pBR322/pUC origin of replication
   7778..8638    -  CDS            AmpR: β-lactamase; bla; confers resistance to ampicillin, carbenicillin, and related antibiotics
   8639..8743    -  promoter       AmpR promoter: bla
   8802..4       -  misc_feature   bom (fragment) (across the origin): basis of mobility region from pBR322
