[The description below was written by a language model from this plasmid's Addgene catalogue record and pLannotate feature annotations shown in this document.]
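Description:
pHR-human U6-sgRNA-EF1Alpha-puro-T2A-BFP is an 8,850-nt HIV-1-derived lentiviral transfer plasmid built on the pHR backbone and described as the parental vector for CRISPR activation (CRISPRa) sgRNA libraries. It is propagated in bacteria as a high-copy plasmid through a ColE1/pUC-type origin and is selected with ampicillin via the β-lactamase gene. The viral portion begins with a CMV enhancer/promoter fused to a truncated 5' LTR, which drives transcription of the viral genomic RNA in packaging cells. This is followed by the Ψ packaging signal with a gag fragment, the Rev response element for Rev-dependent nuclear export, and the cPPT/CTS element. A second truncated LTR, preceded by a nef fragment, closes the provirus at the 3' end.

Two expression units sit in the same orientation between these elements. A human U6 RNA polymerase III promoter drives an sgRNA carrying the Streptococcus pyogenes Cas9 guide scaffold. The short interval between promoter and scaffold is presumably where the spacer is placed, although the record does not state which spacer, if any, the parental vector carries. Downstream, the constitutive EF-1α promoter expresses puromycin N-acetyltransferase linked through a T2A self-cleaving peptide to TagBFP, so transduced mammalian cells can be both drug-selected and tracked or sorted by blue fluorescence from a single transcript. A lone loxP site and a WPRE, which enhances transcript stability and expression, follow the reporter. The construct encodes no Cas9 or dCas9 activator, which must be supplied separately. According to the record, it serves as the backbone for cloning guide libraries, in connection with activation screens for factors driving neuronal fate and reprogramming.
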