Addgene plasmid #118594: pHR-human U6-sgRNA-EF1Alpha-puro-T2A-BFP
Purpose: Parental vector for the CRISPRa libraries. Expresses an sgRNA from the human U6 promoter and a puromycin resistance cassette and BFP from the EF1Alpha promoter
Depositing lab: Stanley Qi. Depositing organization: Stanford University. Publication: CRISPR Activation Screens Systematically Identify Factors that Drive Neuronal Fate and Reprogramming. Liu Y, Yu C, Daley TP, Wang F, Cao WS, Bhate S, Lin X, Still C 2nd, Liu H, Zhao D, Wang H, Xie XS, Ding S, Wong WH, Wernig M, Qi LS. Cell Stem Cell. 2018 Sep 28. pii: S1934-5909(18)30440-5. doi: 10.1016/j.stem.2018.09.003. PubMed 30318302.
Backbone
  Vector backbone: pHR
  Vector type: Mammalian Expression, Lentiviral
Growth in bacteria
  Bacterial resistance: Ampicillin, 100 μg/mL
  Growth temperature: 37°C
  Growth strain: NEB Stable
  Copy number: High Copy
Gene/Insert
  Gene/Insert name: sgRNA/Puro-T2A-BFP (alt names: sgRNA; Puro-T2A-BFP)
  Insert size (bp): 3012
  Promoter: EF1Alpha
  Cloning method: Gibson Cloning
  Sequencing primers: 5′ Unknown
Terms and licenses: Academic/Nonprofit Terms; Industry Terms: Not Available to Industry
How to cite: pHR-human U6-sgRNA-EF1Alpha-puro-T2A-BFP was a gift from Stanley Qi (Addgene plasmid # 118594 ; http://n2t.net/addgene:118594 ; RRID:Addgene_118594)
